>Addgene plasmid #209986 | pLPR3 | addgene full sequence | sequence record 419963 | Addgene NGS Result
TGAGACGCGGAAAGTGAAACGTGATTTCATGCGTCATTTTGAACATTTTGTAAATCTTATTTAATAATGT
GTGCGGCAATTCACATTTAATTTATGAATGTTTTCTTAACATCGCGGCAACTCAAGAAACGGCAGGTTCG
GATCTTAGCTACTAGAGAAAGAGGAGAAATACTAGATGGTTTCTAAAGGTGAAGCAGTGATCAAAGAATT
TATGCGCTTCAAAGTTCACATGGAAGGTTCTATGAACGGCCACGAATTTGAAATTGAAGGTGAAGGCGAA
GGTCGTCCATACGAAGGTACTCAAACCGCAAAACTGAAAGTTACCAAAGGTGGTCCACTGCCATTTTCTT
GGGATATTCTGTCTCCACAATTTATGTACGGTTCTCGTGCATTTATCAAACACCCAGCAGATATTCCAGA
CTACTACAAACAATCTTTTCCGGAAGGTTTCAAATGGGAACGTGTTATGAATTTTGAAGATGGTGGTGCA
GTTACGGTTACCCAAGATACCTCTCTGGAAGATGGTACTCTGATCTACAAAGTTAAACTGCGTGGTACTA
ACTTTCCACCAGATGGTCCAGTTATGCAGAAAAAAACCATGGGTTGGGAAGCATCTACCGAACGTCTGTA
CCCAGAAGATGGCGTTCTGAAAGGTGATATCAAAATGGCACTGCGTCTGAAAGATGGCGGTCGTTACCTG
GCAGATTTCAAAACCACCTACAAAGCGAAAAAACCAGTTCAAATGCCAGGTGCATACAACGTTGATCGTA
AACTGGATATTACCAGCCACAACGAAGATTACACCGTTGTTGAACAATACGAACGTTCTGAAGGCCGTCA
CTCTACCGGTGGTATGGATGAACTGTACAAATAACCAGGCATCAAATAAAACGAAAGGCTCAGTCGAAAG
ACTGGGCCTTTCGTTTTATCTGTTGTTTGTCGGTGAACGCTCTCTACTAGAGTCACACTGGCTCACCTTC
GGGTGGGCCTTTCTGCGTTTATACGATCCAGTCCGGCAAAAAAGGGCAAGGTGTCACCACCCTGCCCTTT
TTCTTTAAAACCGAAAAGATTACTTCGCGTTATGCAGGCTTCCTCGCTCACTGACTCGCTGCGCTCGGTC
GTTCGGCTGCGGCGAGCGGTATCAGCTCACTCAAAGGCGGTAATACGGTTATCCACAGAATCAGGGGATA
ACGCAGGAAAGAACATGTGAGCAAAAGGCCAGCAAAAGGCCAGGAACCGTAAAAAGGCCGCGTTGCTGGC
GTTTTTCCACAGGCTCCGCCCCCCTGACGAGCATCACAAAAATCGACGCTCAAGTCAGAGGTGGCGAAAC
CCGACAGGACTATAAAGATACCAGGCGTTTCCCCCTGGAAGCTCCCTCGTGCGCTCTCCTGTTCCGACCC
TGCCGCTTACCGGATACCTGTCCGCCTTTCTCCCTTCGGGAAGCGTGGCGCTTTCTCATAGCTCACGCTG
TAGGTATCTCAGTTCGGTGTAGGTCGTTCGCTCCAAGCTGGGCTGTGTGCACGAACCCCCCGTTCAGCCC
GACCGCTGCGCCTTATCCGGTAACTATCGTCTTGAGTCCAACCCGGTAAGACACGACTTATCGCCACTGG
CAGCAGCCACTGGTAACAGGATTAGCAGAGCGAGGTATGTAGGCGGTGCTACAGAGTTCTTGAAGTGGTG
GCCTAACTACGGCTACACTAGAAGAACAGTATTTGGTATCTGCGCTCTGCTGAAGCCAGTTACCTTCGGA
AAAAGAGTTGGTAGCTCTTGATCCGGCAAACAAACCACCGCTGGTAGCGGTGGTTTTTTTGTTTGCAAGC
AGCAGATTACGCGCAGAAAAAAAGGATCTCAAGAAGATCCTTTGATCTTTTCTACGGGGTCTGACGCTCA
GTGGAACGAAAACTCACGTTAAGGGATTTTGGTCATGAGATTATCAAAAAGGATCTTCACCTAGATCCTT
TTAAATTAAAAATGAAGTTTTAAATCAATCTAAAGTATATATGAGTAAACTTGGTCTGACAGCTCGAGGC
TTGGATTCTCACCAATAAAAAACGCCCGGCGGCAACCGAGCGTTCTGAACAAATCCAGATGGAGTTCTGA
GGTCATTACTGGATCTATCAACAGGAGTCCAAACGTCGTCTCGTGCTAGAGTGTGTTGATAGTGCATTAT
CTTAAAATTTTGTATAATAGGAATTGAAGTTAAATTAGATGCTAAAAATAGGAATTGAAGTTAAATTAGA
TGCTAAAAATTTGTAATTAAGAAGGAGGGATTCGTCATGTTGGTATTCCAAATGCGTAATGTAGATAAAA
CATCTACTGTTTTGAAACAGACTAAAAACAGTGATTACGCAGATAAATAAATACGTTAGATTAATTCCTA
CCAGTGACTAATCTTATGACTTTTTAAACAGATAACTAAAATTACAAACAAATCGTTTAACTTCAGGAGA
GATTACATGAACAAAAATATAAAATATTCTCAAAACTTTTTAACGAGTGAAAAAGTACTCAACCAAATAA
TAAAACAATTGAATTTAAAAGAAACCGATACCGTTTACGAAATTGGAACAGGTAAAGGGCATTTAACGAC
GAAACTGGCTAAAATAAGTAAACAGGTAACGTCTATTGAATTAGACAGTCATCTATTCAACTTATCGTCA
GAAAAATTAAAACTGAATACTCGTGTCACTTTAATTCACCAAGATATTCTACAGTTTCAATTCCCTAACA
AACAGAGGTATAAAATTGTTGGGAATATTCCTTACAATTTAAGCACACAAATTATTAAAAAAGTGGTTTT
TGAAAGCCGTGCGTCTGACATCTATCTGACTGTTGAAGAAGGATTCTACAAGCGTACCTTGGATATTCAC
CGAACACTAGGGTTGCTCTTGCACACTCAAGTCTCGATTCAGCAATTGCTTAAGCTGCCAGCGGAATGCT
TTCATCCTAAACCAAAAGTAAACAGTGTCTTAATAAAACTTACCCGCCATACCACAGATGTTCCAGATAA
ATATTGGAAGCTATATAAGTACTTTGTTTCAAAATGGGTCAATCGAGAATATCGTCAACTGTTTACTAAA
AATCAGTTTCGTCAAGCAATGAAACACGCCAAAGTAAACAATTTAAGTACCATTACTTATGAGCAAGTAT
TGTCTATTTTTAATAGTTATCTATTATTTAACGGGAGGAAATAATTCTATGAGTCGCTTTTTTAAATTTG
GAAAGTTACACGTTAGGTC
Features (pLannotate 1.2.2; 8 found; start..end, strand, type, name):
    176..871     +  CDS            mScarlet-I: mScarlet-I is a basic (constitutively fluorescent) red fluorescent protein published in 2016, derived from synthetic construct. It is reported to be a rapidly-maturing monomer with moderate acid sensitivity.
    883..954     +  terminator     rrnB T1 terminator: transcription terminator T1 from the E. coli rrnB gene
    970..997     +  terminator     T7Te terminator: phage T7 early transcription terminator
   1012..1069    +  terminator     his operon terminator: This putative transcriptin terminator from the E. coli his operon has a 2-bp deletion introduced during synthesis. Its efficiency has not been determined.
   1264..1852    -  rep_origin     ori: high-copy-number ColE1/pMB1/pBR322/pUC origin of replication
   2035..2129    -  terminator     lambda t0 terminator: transcription terminator from phage lambda
   2277..2357    +  CDS            ermC: LPRM_ENTFL - Protein predicted: Swiss-Prot protein existence level 4. This peptide is involved in the control mechanism of the synthesis of the erythromycin resistance protein. From Enterococcus faecalis (Streptococcus faecalis).
   2457..3191    +  CDS            erm: ERM_STREE - Experimental evidence at protein level: Swiss-Prot protein existence level 1. This protein produces a dimethylation of the adenine residue at position 2085 in 23S rRNA, resulting in reduced affinity between ribosomes and macrolide-lincosamide-streptogramin B antibiotics. From Streptococcus pneumoniae.
