[The description below was written by a language model from this plasmid's Addgene catalogue record and pLannotate feature annotations shown in this document.]
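Description:
pLPR3 is a small (about 3.2 kb) bacterial plasmid from a Golden Gate assembly toolbox developed for Lactiplantibacillus plantarum. It is built on the pLP5 backbone and serves as a "Level 0*" part donor that supplies an erythromycin resistance cassette (ermBL, recorded as originating from Lactobacillus reuteri) for building Level 2 plasmids. The cassette was inserted through BsaI sites that were destroyed during cloning, as is typical of Type IIS assembly. In the annotated sequence it appears as a short leader peptide open reading frame, which takes part in regulating synthesis of the resistance protein, followed by an erm methyltransferase gene. That enzyme dimethylates an adenine in 23S rRNA and so reduces ribosome affinity for macrolide, lincosamide and streptogramin B antibiotics. The same cassette provides the plasmid's own selection, since the catalogue lists erythromycin as the bacterial resistance and no other antibiotic marker is annotated.

The plasmid is propagated in E. coli from a ColE1/pMB1-type origin. The feature annotation calls this origin high-copy, whereas the catalogue lists the plasmid as low copy, and the record does not explain the difference. No origin for lactobacilli is annotated, consistent with a part-storage role. The other main element is an mScarlet-I red fluorescent protein coding sequence, listed in the catalogue as a selectable marker. It is followed by a series of terminators (rrnB T1, T7Te and a his operon terminator), and a lambda t0 terminator lies between the origin and the erm region, insulating the units from one another. mScarlet-I probably serves as a visual colony screen in later assembly steps, though the record does not say this. No promoters for mScarlet-I or the resistance genes are annotated.
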