Addgene plasmid #209986: pLPR3
Purpose: Contains Level 0* Part: resistance cassette (ermBL) for the construction of Level 2 plasmids
Depositing lab: Thorsten Mascher. Depositing organization: Technische Universitaet Dresden. Publication: Development of a Golden Gate Assembly-Based Genetic Toolbox for Lactiplantibacillus plantarum and Its Application for Engineering Monoterpenoid Biosynthesis. Li X, Schönberg PY, Wucherpfennig T, Hinze C, Sulaj F, Henle T, Mascher T. ACS Synth Biol. 2024 Sep 20;13(9):2764-2779. doi: 10.1021/acssynbio.4c00075. Epub 2024 Sep 10. PubMed 39254046.
Backbone
  Vector backbone: pLP5
  Vector type: Bacterial Expression
  Selectable markers: mScarlet-I
Growth in bacteria
  Bacterial resistance: Erythromycin, 200 μg/mL
  Growth temperature: 37°C
  Growth strain: DH5alpha
  Copy number: Low Copy
Gene/Insert
  Gene/Insert name: resistance cassette (ermBL)
  Species: Lactobacillus reuteri
  Cloning method: Restriction Enzyme; 5′ cloning site BsaI (destroyed during cloning); 3′ cloning site BsaI (destroyed during cloning)
Terms and licenses: Academic/Nonprofit Terms; Industry Terms: Not Available to Industry
How to cite: pLPR3 was a gift from Thorsten Mascher (Addgene plasmid # 209986 ; http://n2t.net/addgene:209986 ; RRID:Addgene_209986)
